>Addgene plasmid #240034 | pACEBac1-eIF3k | addgene full sequence | sequence record 478391 | Addgene NGS Result
ATAACTTCGTATAGCATACATTATACGAAGTTATCTGTAACTATAACGGTCCTAAGGTAGCGAGTTTAAA
CACTAGTATCGATTCGCGACCTACTCCGGAATATTAATAGATCATGGAGATAATTAAAATGATAACCATC
TCGCAAATAAATAAGTATTTTACTGTTTTCGTAACAGTTTTGTAATAAAAAAACCTATAAATATTCCGGA
TTATTCATACCGTCCCACCATCGGGCGCGGATCCCTCGAGTCAACATGGCTATGTTTGAGCAAATGAGAG
CCAATGTTGGAAAGCTGCTGAAGGGCATTGACAGGTACAATCCCGAGAATCTGGCCACTCTCGAACGCTA
TGTGGAAACACAAGCCAAGGAGAATGCTTACGACCTGGAGGCTAATCTGGCTGTGCTGAAACTCTACCAA
TTCAACCCTGCATTCTTTCAGACAACCGTGACTGCTCAGATCCTCCTGAAAGCCCTGACAAACCTGCCTC
ACACCGACTTCACTCTCTGCAAGTGCATGATCGACCAAGCCCACCAAGAAGAAAGGCCAATCAGACAAAT
CCTCTACCTGGGTGATCTCCTCGAAACATGCCATTTCCAGGCCTTCTGGCAAGCCCTGGACGAGAACATG
GATCTCCTCGAAGGTATCACTGGCTTCGAAGATAGCGTGCGCAAGTTCATCTGCCATGTGGTGGGAATCA
CCTACCAGCACATCGACCGCTGGCTGCTGGCTGAAATGCTGGGAGATCTGAGCGATTCCCAGCTCAAGGT
GTGGATGTCCAAGTACGGATGGTCCGCTGATGAGAGCGGTCAGATCTTCATCTGTAGCCAAGAAGAGTCT
ATCAAACCAAAGAACATCGTCGAGAAGATTGATTTCGATAGCGTGTCTTCCATCATGGCTTCCAGCCAGT
AAGGTACCTCTAGAGCCTGCAGTCTCGACAAGCTTGTCGAGAAGTACTAGAGGATCATAATCAGCCATAC
CACATTTGTAGAGGTTTTACTTGCTTTAAAAAACCTCCCACACCTCCCCCTGAACCTGAAACATAAAATG
AATGCAATTGTTGTTGTTAACTTGTTTATTGCAGCTTATAATGGTTACAAATAAAGCAATAGCATCACAA
ATTTCACAAATAAAGCATTTTTTTCACTGCATTCTAGTTGTGGTTTGTCCAAACTCATCAATGTATCTTA
TCATGTCTGGATCTGATCACTGCTTGAGCCTAGAAGATCCGGCTGCTAACAAAGCCCGAAAGGAAGCTGA
GTTGGCTGCTGCCACCGCTGAGCAATAACTATCATAACCCCTAGGGTATACCCATCTAATTGGAACCAGA
TAAGTGAAATCTAGTTCCAAACTATTTTGTCATTTTTAATTTTCGTATTAGCTTACGACGCTACACCCAG
TTCCCATCTATTTTGTCACTCTTCCCTAAATAATCCTTAAAAACTCCATTTCCACCCCTCCCAGTTCCCA
ACTATTTTGTCCGCCCACAACCGGTTGACTTGGGTCAACTGTCAGACCAAGTTTACTCATATATACTTTA
GATTGATTTAAAACTTCATTTTTAATTTAAAAGGATCTAGGTGAAGATCCTTTTTGATAATCTCATGACC
AAAATCCCTTAACGTGAGTTTTCGTTCCACTGAGCGTCAGACCCCGTAGAAAAGATCAAAGGATCTTCTT
GAGATCCTTTTTTTCTGCGCGTAATCTGCTGCTTGCAAACAAAAAAACCACCGCTACCAGCGGTGGTTTG
TTTGCCGGATCAAGAGCTACCAACTCTTTTTCCGAAGGTAACTGGCTTCAGCAGAGCGCAGATACCAAAT
ACTGTTCTTCTAGTGTAGCCGTAGTTAGGCCACCACTTCAAGAACTCTGTAGCACCGCCTACATACCTCG
CTCTGCTAATCCTGTTACCAGTGGCTGCTGCCAGTGGCGATAAGTCGTGTCTTACCGGGTTGGACTCAAG
ACGATAGTTACCGGATAAGGCGCAGCGGTCGGGCTGAACGGGGGGTTCGTGCACACAGCCCAGCTTGGAG
CGAACGACCTACACCGAACTGAGATACCTACAGCGTGAGCTATGAGAAAGCGCCACGCTTCCCGAAGGGA
GAAAGGCGGACAGGTATCCGGTAAGCGGCAGGGTCGGAACAGGAGAGCGCACGAGGGAGCTTCCAGGGGG
AAACGCCTGGTATCTTTATAGTCCTGTCGGGTTTCGCCACCTCTGACTTGAGCGTCGATTTTTGTGATGC
TCGTCAGGGGGGCGGAGCCTATGGAAAAACGCCAGCAACGCGGCCTTTTTACGGTTCCTGGCCTTTTGCT
GGCCTTTTGCTCACATGTTCTTTCCTGCGTTATCCCCTGATTGACTTGGGTCGCTCTTCCTGTGGATGCG
CAGATGCCCTGCGTAAGCGGGTGTGGGCGGACAATAAAGTCTTAAACTGAACAAAATAGATCTAAACTAT
GACAATAAAGTCTTAAACTAGACAGAATAGTTGTAAACTGAAATCAGTCCAGTTATGCTGTGAAAAAGCA
TACTGGACTTTTGTTATGGCTAAAGCAAACTCTTCATTTTCTGAAGTGCAAATTGCCCGTCGTATTAAAG
AGGGGCGTGGCCAAGGGCATGTAAAGACTATATTCGCGGCGTTGTGACAATTTACCGAACAACTCCGCGG
CCGGGAAGCCGATCTCGGCTTGAACGAATTGTTAGGTGGCGGTACTTGGGTCGATATCAAAGTGCATCAC
TTCTTCCCGTATGCCCAACTTTGTATAGAGAGCCACTGCGGGATCGTCACCGTAATCTGCTTGCACGTAG
ATCACATAAGCACCAAGCGCGTTGGCCTCATGCTTGAGGAGATTGATGAGCGCGGTGGCAATGCCCTGCC
TCCGGTGCTCGCCGGAGACTGCGAGATCATAGATATAGATCTCACTACGCGGCTGCTCAAACTTGGGCAG
AACGTAAGCCGCGAGAGCGCCAACAACCGCTTCTTGGTCGAAGGCAGCAAGCGCGATGAATGTCTTACTA
CGGAGCAAGTTCCCGAGGTAATCGGAGTCCGGCTGATGTTGGGAGTAGGTGGCTACGTCTCCGAACTCAC
GACCGAAAAGATCAAGAGCAGCCCGCATGGATTTGACTTGGTCAGGGCCGAGCCTACATGTGCGAATGAT
GCCCATACTTGAGCCACCTAACTTTGTTTTAGGGCGACTGCCCTGCTGCGTAACATCGTTGCTGCTGCGT
AACATCGTTGCTGCTCCATAACATCAAACATCGACCCACGGCGTAACGCGCTTGCTGCTTGGATGCCCGA
GGCATAGACTGTACAAAAAAACAGTCATAACAAGCCATGAAAACCGCCACTGCGCCGTTACCACCGCTGC
GTTCGGTCAAGGTTCTGGACCAGTTGCGTGAGCGCATACGCTACTTGCATTACAGTTTACGAACCGAACA
GGCTTATGTCAACTGGGTTCGTGCCTTCATCCGTTTCCACGGTGTGCGTCACCCGGCAACCTTGGGCAGC
AGCGAAGTCGCC
Features (pLannotate 1.2.2; 11 found; start..end, strand, type, name):
      1..34      +  protein_bind   loxP: Cre-mediated recombination occurs in the 8-bp core sequence (GCATACAT). Cre recombinase
    111..202     +  promoter       polyhedrin promoter: polh from Autographa californica; promoter for the baculovirus polyhedrin gene
    256..909     +  CDS            EIF3K: EIF3K_HUMAN - Also known as EIF3S12 From Homo sapiens (Human).
    963..1046    +  CDS            large T antigen (fragment): large T antigen from SV40 (simian virus 40)
   1069..1203    +  polyA_signal   SV40 poly(A) signal: SV40 polyadenylation signal
   1232..1281    +  CDS            SET1 (fragment): solubility-enhancement tag derived from T7 phage gene 10B
   1324..1489    -  mobile_element Tn7L: mini-Tn7 element (left end of the Tn7 transposon) Tn7
   1679..2267    +  rep_origin     ori: high-copy-number ColE1/pMB1/pBR322/pUC origin of replication
   2402..2625    -  mobile_element Tn7R: mini-Tn7 element (right end of the Tn7 transposon) Tn7
   2692..3225    -  CDS            GmR: gentamycin acetyltransferase; aacC1; confers resistance to gentamycin
   3414..3442    -  promoter       Pc promoter: intI1 (promoter lies within the coding sequence); class 1 integron promoter
