[The description below was written by a language model from this plasmid's Addgene catalogue record and pLannotate feature annotations shown in this document.]
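Description:
pACEBac1-eIF3k is a small (about 3.5 kb) baculovirus transfer plasmid for insect cell expression, built on the pACEBac1 acceptor backbone of the MultiBac system. It replicates in E. coli from a high-copy ColE1/pUC-type origin and is selected with gentamicin, with the aacC1 acetyltransferase gene driven by the class 1 integron Pc promoter.

The payload is the wild-type human EIF3K coding sequence, obtained by gene synthesis, which encodes the k subunit of translation initiation factor eIF3. It sits downstream of the Autographa californica polyhedrin promoter, a very late baculoviral promoter that gives strong expression in infected insect cells, and is followed by an SV40 polyadenylation signal. The short "large T antigen" and "SET1" fragments called by the annotation software are most likely incidental matches within the SV40 terminator region and adjacent backbone sequence rather than functional tags. No affinity tag is annotated on the insert.

Tn7L and Tn7R ends are present, and in this vector family they allow Tn7 transposition of the expression cassette, together with the gentamicin marker, into a baculoviral bacmid carrying a mini-attTn7 site in a suitable E. coli host. The resulting recombinant bacmid is used to generate virus. A single loxP site upstream of the promoter permits Cre-mediated fusion with compatible donor plasmids, so that several expression cassettes can be combined in one construct.

In line with this design, the stated purpose is further cloning or expression of eIF3k in insect cells for purification. It was deposited as part of work on producing and characterizing recombinant human eIF3.
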