Addgene plasmid #240034: pACEBac1-eIF3k
Purpose: Human eIF3k for further cloning or expression in insect cells for purification
Depositing lab: Venki Ramakrishnan. Depositing organization: MRC Laboratory of Molecular Biology. Publication: Purification and characterization of recombinant human translation initiation factor eIF3. Diaz-Lopez I, Gordiyenko Y, Zuber PK, Li X, Ramakrishnan V. Protein Sci. 2026 Jan;35(1):e70388. doi: 10.1002/pro.70388. PubMed 41432235.
Backbone
  Vector backbone: pACEBac1
  Backbone manufacturer: Geneva Biotech
  Vector type: Insect Expression
Growth in bacteria
  Bacterial resistance: Gentamicin, 10 μg/mL
  Growth temperature: 37°C
  Growth strain: DH5alpha
  Copy number: High Copy
Gene/Insert
  Gene/Insert name: eIF3k
  Species: H. sapiens (human)
  Mutation: WT
  Entrez Gene: EIF3K (a.k.a. ARG134, EIF3-p28, EIF3S12, HSPC029, M9, MSTP001, PLAC-24, PLAC24, PRO1474, PTD001)
  Promoter: Polyhedrin
  Cloning method: Gene Synthesis
Terms and licenses: Academic/Nonprofit Terms; Industry Terms: Not Available to Industry
How to cite: pACEBac1-eIF3k was a gift from Venki Ramakrishnan (Addgene plasmid # 240034 ; http://n2t.net/addgene:240034 ; RRID:Addgene_240034)
